>Addgene plasmid #15596 | CUP Rnq1 YFP p316 | addgene partial sequence | sequence record 22159 | EXFP-R 5'-GTCTTGTAGTTGCCGTCGTC-3'
ACCTTCGGGCATGGCACTCTTGAAAAAGTCATGCCGTTTCATATGATCTGGGTATCTAGCAAAGCATTTT
AGACCATAACCGAAAGTAGTGACAAGTGTTGGCCATGGAACAGGTAGTTTTCCAGTAGTGCAAATAAATT
TAAGGGTAAGTTTTCCGTATGTTGCATCACCTTCACCCTCTCCACTGACAGAAAATTTGTGCCCATTAAC
ATCACCATCTAATTCAACAAGAATTGGGACAACTCCAGTGAAAAGTTCTTCTCCTTTACTCCGCGGGTAG
CGGTTCTTGAGAAAAGTGCCAGAAAAATTGAAGGATTCGTGCTGTCCATTGGAGTTCTGGTTTCCGCCGT
ATTGCGGTCTTCCGTACTCATTGGATTGCTGTTGACCATTCTGTTGCGGTCTACCATACTCATTAGCCTG
TTGCTGGCCCCCATAACTCGAATTTGAATTGGAGTTATTGCCCAGGTAGGAACTTGCCATGGAAGCCAAA
GCTGAGAATGAACTGGAGTGGCCTTGTTGCTGCTGCTGACCCTGTTGTTGATGCTGATAGTTTTGGCCTT
GTTGCTGGTATTGCTGCTGGTTGTTTTGGCCTTGTTGATTGTATTGCTGTTGGTTGGATTGAGTTTGTCC
ACCACCTAAGTAAGATTGAGCCATGGAGGCCAATGAGGAAAAAGCACCACCAGGTTGTCCCTGTTGTTGT
TGGTAACCACCGTTGCCACCTTGGTACTGTTGATTATTGTAACCTTGACTATTTTGGTTACCGTTTTGAT
AGGATTGGTTATAGCCCTGTTGACTATTG
