[The description below was written by a language model from this plasmid's Addgene catalogue record.]
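Description:
CUP Rnq1 YFP p316 is a yeast expression plasmid built on a backbone recorded as "p316 CUP". It is propagated in E. coli under ampicillin selection, where it is listed as low copy, and is maintained in Saccharomyces cerevisiae through the URA3 auxotrophic marker, which allows selection in ura3 strains on medium lacking uracil. The "316" in the backbone name suggests a derivative of the pRS316 family of centromeric shuttle vectors, and "CUP" suggests the copper-inducible CUP1 promoter. However, the record does not explicitly state the promoter, the yeast replication elements or the terminator, and no feature table is available to confirm them.

The insert is the S. cerevisiae gene RNQ1 (YCL028W), cloned by restriction enzyme methods and fused at its C terminus to yellow fluorescent protein. Rnq1 is a glutamine/asparagine-rich protein that can adopt a self-propagating prion conformation, the [PIN+] or [RNQ+] state. A YFP fusion lets its distribution be followed in living cells by fluorescence microscopy, with diffuse signal generally indicating the soluble form and foci indicating aggregation.

The plasmid was deposited in connection with a study of how a network of protein interactions determines polyglutamine toxicity in yeast, and the depositor notes that it was used in one of that article's figures. In that context it would serve to visualise Rnq1 localisation or aggregation state, potentially alongside polyglutamine-expansion proteins carried on plasmids with other markers, although the record does not detail the specific experimental design.
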