Addgene plasmid #15596: CUP Rnq1 YFP p316
Depositing lab: Susan Lindquist. Depositing organization: Whitehead Institute for Biomedical Research. Publication: A network of protein interactions determines polyglutamine toxicity. Duennwald ML, Jagadish S, Giorgini F, Muchowski PJ, Lindquist S. Proc Natl Acad Sci U S A. 2006 Jul 18. 103(29):11051-6. 10.1073/pnas.0604548103 PubMed 16832049.
Backbone
  Vector backbone: p316 CUP
  Vector type: Yeast Expression
  Selectable markers: URA3
Growth in bacteria
  Bacterial resistance: Ampicillin, 100 μg/mL
  Growth temperature: 37°C
  Growth strain: DH5alpha
  Copy number: Low Copy
Gene/Insert
  Gene/Insert name: RNQ1
  Species: S. cerevisiae (budding yeast)
  Entrez Gene: RNQ1 (a.k.a. YCL028W)
  Tag / fusion protein: YFP (C terminal on insert)
  Cloning method: Restriction Enzyme
  Sequencing primers: 5′ na
Terms and licenses: Academic/Nonprofit Terms; Industry Terms: Not Available to Industry
Depositor comments: Figure 5 in article. Lindquist lab number: 7250
How to cite: CUP Rnq1 YFP p316 was a gift from Susan Lindquist (Addgene plasmid # 15596 ; http://n2t.net/addgene:15596 ; RRID:Addgene_15596)
